>Addgene plasmid #51446 | TALEN-CCR5L18-NtermN2 | depositor full sequence | sequence record 78460 | TALEN CCR5 Left (L18) N2 N-term
GACGGATCGGGAGATCTCCCGATCCCCTATGGTCGACTCTCAGTACAATCTGCTCTGATGCCGCATAGTT
AAGCCAGTATCTGCTCCCTGCTTGTGTGTTGGAGGTCGCTGAGTAGTGCGCGAGCAAAATTTAAGCTACA
ACAAGGCAAGGCTTGACCGACAATTGCATGAAGAATCTGCTTAGGGTTAGGCGTTTTGCGCTGCTTCGCG
ATGTACGGGCCAGATATACGCGTTGACATTGATTATTGACTAGTTATTAATAGTAATCAATTACGGGGTC
ATTAGTTCATAGCCCATATATGGAGTTCCGCGTTACATAACTTACGGTAAATGGCCCGCCTGGCTGACCG
CCCAACGACCCCCGCCCATTGACGTCAATAATGACGTATGTTCCCATAGTAACGCCAATAGGGACTTTCC
ATTGACGTCAATGGGTGGACTATTTACGGTAAACTGCCCACTTGGCAGTACATCAAGTGTATCATATGCC
AAGTACGCCCCCTATTGACGTCAATGACGGTAAATGGCCCGCCTGGCATTATGCCCAGTACATGACCTTA
TGGGACTTTCCTACTTGGCAGTACATCTACGTATTAGTCATCGCTATTACCATGGTGATGCGGTTTTGGC
AGTACATCAATGGGCGTGGATAGCGGTTTGACTCACGGGGATTTCCAAGTCTCCACCCCATTGACGTCAA
TGGGAGTTTGTTTTGGCACCAAAATCAACGGGACTTTCCAAAATGTCGTAACAACTCCGCCCCATTGACG
CAAATGGGCGGTAGGCGTGTACGGTGGGAGGTCTATATAAGCAGAGCTCTCTGGCTAACTAGAGAACCCA
CTGCTTACTGGCTTATCGAAATTAATACGACTCACTATAGGGAGACCCAAGCTGGCTAGCACCATGGACT
ACAAAGACCATGACGGTGATTATAAAGATCATGACATCGATTACAAGGATGACGATGACAAGATGGCCCC
CAAGAAGAAGAGGAAGGTGGGCATTCACCGCGGGGTACCTATGGTGGACTTGAGGACACTCGGTTATTCG
CAACAGCAACAGGAGAAAATCAAGCCTAAGGTCAGGAGCACCGTCGCGCAACACCACGAGGCGCTTGTGG
GGCATGGCTTCACTCATGCGCATATTGTCGCGCTTTCACAGCACCCTGCGGCGCTTGGGACGGTGGCTGT
CAAATACCAAGATATGATTGCGGCCCTGCCCGAAGCCACGCACGAGGCAATTGTAGGGGTCGGTAAACAG
TGGTCGGGAGCGCGAGCACTTGAGGCGCTGCTGACTGTGGCGGGTGAGCTTAGGGGGCCTCCGCTCCAGC
TCGACACCGGGCAGCTGCTGCAGATCGCGCAGAGAGGGGGAGTAACAGCGGTAGAGGCAGTGCACGCCTG
GCGCAATGCGCTCACCGGGGCCCCCTTGAACCTGACCCCAGACCAGGTAGTCGCAATCGCGTCAAACGGA
GGGGGAAAGCAAGCCCTGGAAACCGTGCAAAGGTTGTTGCCGGTCCTTTGTCAAGACCACGGCCTTACAC
CGGAGCAAGTCGTGGCCATTGCATCCCACGACGGTGGCAAACAGGCTCTTGAGACGGTTCAGAGACTTCT
CCCAGTTCTCTGTCAAGCCCACGGGCTGACTCCCGATCAAGTTGTAGCGATTGCGTCGAACATTGGAGGG
AAACAAGCATTGGAGACTGTCCAACGGCTCCTTCCCGTGTTGTGTCAAGCCCACGGTTTGACGCCTGCAC
AAGTGGTCGCCATCGCCTCGAATGGCGGCGGTAAGCAGGCGCTGGAAACAGTACAGCGCCTGCTGCCTGT
ACTGTGCCAGGATCATGGACTGACCCCAGACCAGGTAGTCGCAATCGCGTCAAACGGAGGGGGAAAGCAA
GCCCTGGAAACCGTGCAAAGGTTGTTGCCGGTCCTTTGTCAAGACCACGGCCTTACACCGGAGCAAGTCG
TGGCCATTGCAAGCAACATCGGTGGCAAACAGGCTCTTGAGACGGTTCAGAGACTTCTCCCAGTTCTCTG
TCAAGCCCACGGGCTGACTCCCGATCAAGTTGTAGCGATTGCGTCGCATGACGGAGGGAAACAAGCATTG
GAGACTGTCCAACGGCTCCTTCCCGTGTTGTGTCAAGCCCACGGTTTGACGCCTGCACAAGTGGTCGCCA
TCGCCTCCAATATTGGCGGTAAGCAGGCGCTGGAAACAGTACAGCGCCTGCTGCCTGTACTGTGCCAGGA
TCATGGACTGACCCCAGACCAGGTAGTCGCAATCGCGTCACATGACGGGGGAAAGCAAGCCCTGGAAACC
GTGCAAAGGTTGTTGCCGGTCCTTTGTCAAGACCACGGCCTTACACCGGAGCAAGTCGTGGCCATTGCAT
CCCACGACGGTGGCAAACAGGCTCTTGAGACGGTTCAGAGACTTCTCCCAGTTCTCTGTCAAGCCCACGG
GCTGACTCCCGATCAAGTTGTAGCGATTGCGTCCAACGGTGGAGGGAAACAAGCATTGGAGACTGTCCAA
CGGCTCCTTCCCGTGTTGTGTCAAGCCCACGGTTTGACGCCTGCACAAGTGGTCGCCATCGCCAACAACA
ACGGCGGTAAGCAGGCGCTGGAAACAGTACAGCGCCTGCTGCCTGTACTGTGCCAGGATCATGGACTGAC
CCCAGACCAGGTAGTCGCAATCGCGTCACATGACGGGGGAAAGCAAGCCCTGGAAACCGTGCAAAGGTTG
TTGCCGGTCCTTTGTCAAGACCACGGCCTTACACCGGAGCAAGTCGTGGCCATTGCAAGCAACATCGGTG
GCAAACAGGCTCTTGAGACGGTTCAGAGACTTCTCCCAGTTCTCTGTCAAGCCCACGGGCTGACTCCCGA
TCAAGTTGTAGCGATTGCGAATAACAATGGAGGGAAACAAGCATTGGAGACTGTCCAACGGCTCCTTCCC
GTGTTGTGTCAAGCCCACGGTTTGACGCCTGCACAAGTGGTCGCCATCGCCAGCCATGATGGCGGTAAGC
AGGCGCTGGAAACAGTACAGCGCCTGCTGCCTGTACTGTGCCAGGATCATGGACTGACACCCGAACAGGT
GGTCGCCATTGCTTCTAATGGGGGAGGACGGCCAGCCTTGGAGTCCATCGTAGCCCAATTGTCCAGGCCC
GATCCCGCGTTGGCTGCGTTAACGAATGACCATCTGGTGGCGTTGGCATGTCTTGGTGGACGACCCGCGC
TCGATGCAGTCAAAAAGGGTCTGCCTCATGCTCCCGCATTGATCAAAAGAACCAACCGGCGGATTCCCGA
GAGAACTTCCCATCGAGTCGCGGGATCCCAACTAGTCAAAAGTGAACTGGAGGAGAAGAAATCTGAACTT
CGTCATAAATTGAAATATGTGCCTCATGAATATATTGAATTAATTGAAATTGCCAGAAATTCCACTCAGG
ATAGAATTCTTGAAATGAAGGTAATGGAATTTTTTATGAAAGTTTATGGATATAGAGGTAAACATTTGGG
TGGATCAAGGAAACCGGACGGAGCAATTTATACTGTCGGATCTCCTATTGATTACGGTGTGATCGTGGAT
ACTAAAGCTTATAGCGGAGGTTATAATCTGCCAATTGGCCAAGCAGATGAAATGGAGCGATATGTCGAAG
AAAATCAAACACGAAACAAACATCTCAACCCTAATGAATGGTGGAAAGTCTATCCATCTTCTGTAACGGA
ATTTAAGTTTTTATTTGTGAGTGGTCACTTTAAAGGAAACTACAAAGCTCAGCTTACACGATTAAATCAT
ATCACTAATTGTAATGGAGCTGTTCTTAGTGTAGAAGAGCTTTTAATTGGTGGAGAAATGATTAAAGCCG
GCACATTAACCTTAGAGGAAGTGAGACGGAAATTTAATAACGGCGAGATAAACTTTTAAGGGCCCTTCGA
AGGTAAGCCTATCCCTAACCCTCTCCTCGGTCTCGATTCTACGCGTACCGGTCATCATCACCATCACCAT
TGAGTTTAAACCCGCTGATCAGCCTCGACTGTGCCTTCTAGTTGCCAGCCATCTGTTGTTTGCCCCTCCC
CCGTGCCTTCCTTGACCCTGGAAGGTGCCACTCCCACTGTCCTTTCCTAATAAAATGAGGAAATTGCATC
GCATTGTCTGAGTAGGTGTCATTCTATTCTGGGGGGTGGGGTGGGGCAGGACAGCAAGGGGGAGGATTGG
GAAGACAATAGCAGGCATGCTGGGGATGCGGTGGGCTCTATGGCTTCTGAGGCGGAAAGAACCAGCTGGG
GCTCTAGGGGGTATCCCC
[124 nt withheld, positions 4289-4412]
C
[32 nt withheld, positions 4414-4445]
CA
[57 nt withheld, positions 4448-4504]
A
[49 nt withheld, positions 4506-4554]
CCTTTGACGTTGGAGTCCACGTTCTTT
[37 nt withheld, positions 4582-4618]
ACCCTATCTCGGTCTATTCTTTTGATTTATAAGGGATTTTGGGGATTTCGGCCTATTGGTTAAAAAATGA
GCTGATTTAACAAAAATTTAACGCGAATTAATTCTGTGGAATGTGTGTCAGTTAGGGTGTGGAAAGTCCC
CAGGCTCCCCAGGCAGGCAGAAGTATGCAAAGCATGCATCTCAATTAGTCAGCAACCAGGTGTGGAAAGT
CCCCAGGCTCCCCAGCAGGCAGAAGTATGCAAAGCATGCATCTCAATTAGTCAGCAACCATAGTCCCGCC
CCTAACTCCGCCCATCCCGCCCCTAACTCCGCCCAGTTCCGCCCATTCTCCGCCCCATGGCTGACTAATT
TTTTTTATTTATGCAGAGGCCGAGGCCGCCTCTGCCTCTGAGCTATTCCAGAAGTAGTGAGGAGGCTTTT
TTGGAGGCCTAGGCTTTTGCAAAAAGCTCCCGGGAGCTTGTATATCCATTTTCGGATCTGATCAGCACGT
GTTGACAATTAATCATCGGCATAGTATATCGGCATAGTATAATACGACAAGGTGAGGAACTAAACCATGG
CCAAGCCTTTGTCTCAAGAAGAATCCACCCTCATTGAAAGAGCAACGGCTACAATCAACAGCATCCCCAT
CTCTGAAGACTACAGCGTCGCCAGCGCAGCTCTCTCTAGCGACGGCCGCATCTTCACTGGTGTCAATGTA
TATCATTTTACTGGGGGACCTTGTGCAGAACTCGTGGTGCTGGGCACTGCTGCTGCTGCGGCAGCTGGCA
ACCTGACTTGTATCGTCGCGATCGGAAATGAGAACAGGGGCATCTTGAGCCCCTGCGGACGGTGTCGACA
GGTGCTTCTCGATCTGCATCCTGGGATCAAAGCGATAGTGAAGGACAGTGATGGACAGCCGACGGCAGTT
GGGATTCGTGAATTGCTGCCCTCTGGTTATGTGTGGGAGGGCTAAGCACTTCGTGGCCGAGGAGCAGGAC
TGACACGTGCTACGAGATTTCGATTCCACCGCCGCCTTCTATGAAAGGTTGGGCTTCGGAATCGTTTTCC
GGGACGCCGGCTGGATGATCCTCCAGCGCGGGGATCTCATGCTGGAGTTCTTCGCCCACCCCAACTTGTT
TATTGCAGCTTATAATGGTTACAAATAAAGCAATAGCATCACAAATTTCACAAATAAAGCATTTTTTTCA
CTGCATTCTAGTTGTGGTTTGTCCAAACTCATCAATGTATCTTATCATGTCTGTATACCGTCGACCTCTA
GCTAGAGCTTGGCGTAATCATGGTCATAGCTGTTTCCTGTGTGAAATTGTTATCCGCTCACAATTCCACA
CAACATACGAGCCGGAAGCATAAAGTGTAAAGCCTGGGGTGCCTAATGAGTGAGCTAACTCACATTAATT
GCGTTGCGCTCACTGCCCGCTTTCCAGTCGGGAAACCTGTCGTGCCAGCTGCATTAATGAATCGGCCAAC
GCGCGGGGAGAGGCGGTTTGCGTATTGGGCGCTCTTCCGCTTCCTCGCTCACTGACTCGCTGCGCTCGGT
CGTTCGGCTGCGGCGAGCGGTATCAGCTCACTCAAAGGCGGTAATACGGTTATCCACAGAATCAGGGGAT
AACGCAGGAAAGAACATGTGAGCAAAAGGCCAGCAAAAGGCCAGGAACCGTAAAAAGGCCGCGTTGCTGG
CGTTTTTCCATAGGCTCCGCCCCCCTGACGAGCATCACAAAAATCGACGCTCAAGTCAGAGGTGGCGAAA
CCCGACAGGACTATAAAGATACCAGGCGTTTCCCCCTGGAAGCTCCCTCGTGCGCTCTCCTGTTCCGACC
CTGCCGCTTACCGGATACCTGTCCGCCTTTCTCCCTTCGGGAAGCGTGGCGCTTTCTCAATGCTCACGCT
GTAGGTATCTCAGTTCGGTGTAGGTCGTTCGCTCCAAGCTGGGCTGTGTGCACGAACCCCCCGTTCAGCC
CGACCGCTGCGCCTTATCCGGTAACTATCGTCTTGAGTCCAACCCGGTAAGACACGACTTATCGCCACTG
GCAGCAGCCACTGGTAACAGGATTAGCAGAGCGAGGTATGTAGGCGGTGCTACAGAGTTCTTGAAGTGGT
GGCCTAACTACGGCTACACTAGAAGGACAGTATTTGGTATCTGCGCTCTGCTGAAGCCAGTTACCTTCGG
AAAAAGAGTTGGTAGCTCTTGATCCGGCAAACAAACCACCGCTGGTAGCGGTGGTTTTTTTGTTTGCAAG
CAGCAGATTACGCGCAGAAAAAAAGGATCTCAAGAAGATCCTTTGATCTTTTCTACGGGGTCTGACGCTC
AGTGGAACGAAAACTCACGTTAAGGGATTTTGGTCATGAGATTATCAAAAAGGATCTTCACCTAGATCCT
TTTAAATTAAAAATGAAGTTTTAAATCAATCTAAAGTATATATGAGTAAACTTGGTCTGACAGTTACCAA
TGCTTAATCAGTGAGGCACCTATCTCAGCGATCTGTCTATTTCGTTCATCCATAGTTGCCTGACTCCCCG
TCGTGTAGATAACTACGATACGGGAGGGCTTACCATCTGGCCCCAGTGCTGCAATGATACCGCGAGACCC
ACGCTCACCGGCTCCAGATTTATCAGCAATAAACCAGCCAGCCGGAAGGGCCGAGCGCAGAAGTGGTCCT
GCAACTTTATCCGCCTCCATCCAGTCTATTAATTGTTGCCGGGAAGCTAGAGTAAGTAGTTCGCCAGTTA
ATAGTTTGCGCAACGTTGTTGCCATTGCTACAGGCATCGTGGTGTCACGCTCGTCGTTTGGTATGGCTTC
ATTCAGCTCCGGTTCCCAACGATCAAGGCGAGTTACATGATCCCCCATGTTGTGCAAAAAAGCGGTTAGC
TCCTTCGGTCCTCCGATCGTTGTCAGAAGTAAGTTGGCCGCAGTGTTATCACTCATGGTTATGGCAGCAC
TGCATAATTCTCTTACTGTCATGCCATCCGTAAGATGCTTTTCTGTGACTGGTGAGTACTCAACCAAGTC
ATTCTGAGAATAGTGTATGCGGCGACCGAGTTGCTCTTGCCCGGCGTCAATACGGGATAATACCGCGCCA
CATAGCAGAACTTTAAAAGTGCTCATCATTGGAAAACGTTCTTCGGGGCGAAAACTCTCAAGGATCTTAC
CGCTGTTGAGATCCAGTTCGATGTAACCCACTCGTGCACCCAACTGATCTTCAGCATCTTTTACTTTCAC
CAGCGTTTCTGGGTGAGCAAAAACAGGAAGGCAAAATGCCGCAAAAAAGGGAATAAGGGCGACACGGAAA
TGTTGAATACTCATACTCTTCCTTTTTCAATATTATTGAAGCATTTATCAGGGTTATTGTCTCATGAGCG
GATACATATTTGAATGTATTTAGAAAAATAAACAAATAGGGGTTCCGCGCACATTTCCCCGAAAAGTGCC
ACCTGACGTC
Features (pLannotate 1.2.2; 26 found; start..end, strand, type, name):
     36..80      -  misc_feature   bom (fragment): basis of mobility region from pBR322
    235..614     +  enhancer       CMV enhancer: human cytomegalovirus immediate early enhancer
    615..818     +  promoter       CMV promoter: human cytomegalovirus (CMV) immediate early promoter
    814..847     +  LTR            5' LTR (truncated) (fragment): truncated 5' long terminal repeat (LTR) from HIV-1
    863..881     +  promoter       T7 promoter: promoter for bacteriophage T7 RNA polymerase
    907..972     +  CDS            3xFLAG: three tandem FLAG® epitope tags, followed by an enterokinase cleavage site
   1024..1533    +  CDS            avrBs3 (fragment): AVRB3_XANEU - Experimental evidence at protein level: Swiss-Prot protein existence level 1. Avirulence protein. Acts as a transcription factor in C.annuum plants. In susceptible plants lacking the Bs3 resistance gene induces expression of a number of genes, including genes homologous to a family of auxin-induced genes, alpha-expansin genes, pectate lyase, anthocyanidin glucoside rhamnosyl transferase and at least one transcription factor, UPA20. Their expression leads to plant hypertrophy in mesophyll cells, probably mainly mediated by UPA20 (PubMed:17962565). In resistant plants induces the h
   3124..3330    +  CDS            pthXo1 (fragment): PTHX1_XANOP - Also known as tal2b. Experimental evidence at protein level: Swiss-Prot protein existence level 1. Avirulence protein. Acts as a transcription factor in rice, inducing expression of a number of host genes including SWEET11 (Os8N3, XA13, AC Q6YZF3) in susceptible plants with the Xa13 allele. Plants with the xa13 allele, which has an altered promoter, are resistant to bacterial blight caused by this bacterial strain and do not induce SWEET11. The xa13 allele elicits an atypical hypersensitive response (HR). PthXo1 binds SWEET11 promoter DNA in a sequence-specific manner. From Xanth
   3319..3906    +  CDS            FokI cleavage domain: nonspecific DNA cleavage domain of the FokI endonuclease (Li et al., 1992) must dimerize to be catalytically active
   3922..3963    +  CDS            V5 tag: epitope tag from simian virus 5
   4019..4243    +  polyA_signal   bGH poly(A) signal: bovine growth hormone polyadenylation signal
   4247..4268    +  promoter       SV40 promoter (fragment): SV40 enhancer and early promoter
   4289..4717    +  rep_origin     f1 ori (sequence partly withheld): f1 bacteriophage origin of replication; arrow indicates direction of (+) strand synthesis
   4731..5061    +  promoter       SV40 promoter: SV40 enhancer and early promoter
   5109..5156    +  promoter       EM7 promoter: synthetic bacterial promoter&nbsp
   5175..5573    +  CDS            BSD: blasticidin S deaminase; Aspergillus terreus BSD; confers resistance to blasticidin
   5574..5601    +  CDS            BleoR (fragment): antibiotic-binding protein; Sh ble from Streptoalloteichus hindustanus; confers resistance to bleomycin, phleomycin, and Zeocin™
   5611..5736    +  CDS            ble (fragment): BLE_KLEPN - Experimental evidence at protein level: Swiss-Prot protein existence level 1. Binding protein with a strong affinity to the bleomycin family of antibiotics. Binds to CL990; an antimitotic-antibiotic compound. From Klebsiella pneumoniae.
   5731..5852    +  polyA_signal   SV40 poly(A) signal: SV40 polyadenylation signal
   5925..5941    -  protein_bind   lac operator: The lac repressor binds to the lac operator to inhibit transcription in E. coli. This inhibition can be relieved by adding lactose or isopropyl-β-D-thiogalactopyranoside (IPTG). lac repressor encoded by lacI
   5949..5979    -  promoter       lac promoter: promoter for the E. coli lac operon
   5994..6015    -  protein_bind   CAP binding site: CAP binding activates transcription in the presence of cAMP. E. coli catabolite activator protein
   6028..6120    -  CDS            lacI (fragment): lac repressor; lacI; The lac repressor binds to the lac operator to inhibit transcription in E. coli. This inhibition can be relieved by adding lactose or isopropyl-β-D-thiogalactopyranoside (IPTG).
   6303..6891    -  rep_origin     ori: high-copy-number ColE1/pMB1/pBR322/pUC origin of replication
   7062..7922    -  CDS            AmpR: β-lactamase; bla; confers resistance to ampicillin, carbenicillin, and related antibiotics
   7923..8027    -  promoter       AmpR promoter: bla
