[The description below was written by a language model from this plasmid's Addgene catalogue record and pLannotate feature annotations shown in this document.]
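Description:
TALEN-CCR5L18-NtermN2 is an 8,058 bp mammalian expression plasmid built on the JDS70 TALEN backbone. It encodes the left-half-site ("L18") TAL effector nuclease directed at the CCR5A target site. In bacteria it is maintained as a high-copy plasmid through a ColE1/pUC-type origin and selected with ampicillin via the bla gene; an f1 origin is also present. A second cassette places blasticidin S deaminase under tandem SV40 early and EM7 promoters with an SV40 polyadenylation signal, so blasticidin selection should be possible in mammalian cells or E. coli. The short bleomycin-resistance fragments annotated after it appear to be backbone remnants.

The nuclease open reading frame is driven by the CMV enhancer/promoter and terminated by the bGH polyadenylation signal. A T7 promoter sits just upstream of the coding sequence. The synthetic protein carries an N-terminal 3xFLAG tag, followed by a truncated TAL N-terminal domain (Δ152 architecture), the DNA-recognition repeat array, a +63 TAL C-terminal segment, and the FokI cleavage domain in its EL obligate-heterodimer form. The annotation tool recognises the flanking TAL portions as avrBs3 and pthXo1 fragments and leaves the repeat array itself unannotated. A V5 tag sequence is annotated just downstream of FokI, though the catalogue does not list it as a fusion. The "N2" variant bears K150Q and K153Q substitutions that remove positive charges in the N-terminal domain. One catalogue field labels the insert "N1", whereas the plasmid name, stated purpose and sequence record all say N2.

Because FokI must dimerise to cut, this construct is intended for use with a partner right-half-site TALEN carrying the complementary FokI variant. It comes from work profiling TALEN specificity and engineering nucleases with improved DNA-cleavage specificity.
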