Addgene plasmid #51446: TALEN-CCR5L18-NtermN2
Purpose: Expresses TALEN targeting left CCR5A site (L18) with N2 N-terminal domain
Depositing lab: David Liu. Depositing organization: Harvard University. Publication: Broad specificity profiling of TALENs results in engineered nucleases with improved DNA-cleavage specificity. Guilinger JP, Pattanayak V, Reyon D, Tsai SQ, Sander JD, Joung JK, Liu DR. Nat Methods. 2014 Apr;11(4):429-35. doi: 10.1038/nmeth.2845. Epub 2014 Feb 16. PubMed 24531420.
Backbone
  Vector backbone: JDS70
  Backbone manufacturer: Joung lab
  Backbone size w/o insert (bp): 5055
  Total vector size (bp): 8058
  Modifications to backbone: TAL N-terminal: ∆152 (Miller et al. 2011) TAL C-terminus: +63 (Miller et al. 2011) FOKI: EL
  Vector type: Mammalian Expression, TALEN
Growth in bacteria
  Bacterial resistance: Ampicillin, 100 μg/mL
  Growth temperature: 37°C
  Growth strain: XL1 Blue
  Copy number: High Copy
Gene/Insert
  Gene/Insert name: TALEN CCR5 Left (L18) N1 N-term
  Species: Synthetic
  Insert size (bp): 3003
  Mutation: K150Q and K153Q
  Promoter: CMV
  Tag / fusion protein: 3xFLAG (N terminal on insert); Fok1 EL variant (C terminal on insert)
  Cloning method: Ligation Independent Cloning
  Sequencing primers: 5′ TAATACGACTCACTATAGG; 3′ GCTGATCAGCGGGTTTAAAC
Terms and licenses: Academic/Nonprofit Terms; Industry Terms: Not Available to Industry
How to cite: TALEN-CCR5L18-NtermN2 was a gift from David Liu (Addgene plasmid # 51446 ; http://n2t.net/addgene:51446 ; RRID:Addgene_51446)
