>Addgene plasmid #51446 | TALEN-CCR5L18-NtermN2 | depositor partial sequence | sequence record 78461 | T7
ATAAAGATCATGACATCGATTACAAGGATGACGATGACAAGATGGCCCCCAAGAAGAAGAGGAAGGTGGG
CATTCACCGCGGGGTACCTATGGTGGACTTGAGGACACTCGGTTATTCGCAACAGCAACAGGAGAAAATC
AAGCCTAAGGTCAGGAGCACCGTCGCGCAACACCACGAGGCGCTTGTGGGGCATGGCTTCACTCATGCGC
ATATTGTCGCGCTTTCACAGCACCCTGCGGCGCTTGGGACGGTGGCTGTCAAATACCAAGATATGATTGC
GGCCCTGCCCGAAGCCACGCACGAGGCAATTGTAGGGGTCGGTAAACAGTGGTCGGGAGCGCGAGCACTT
GAGGCGCTGCTGACTGTGGCGGGTGAGCTTAGGGGGCCTCCGCTCCAGCTCGACACCGGGCAGCTGCTGC
AGATCGCGCAGAGAGGGGGAGTAACAGCGGTAGAGGCAGTGCACGCCTGGCGCAATGCGCTCACCGGGGC
CCCCTTGAACCTGACCCCAGACCAGGTAGTCGCAATCGCGTCAAACGGAGGGGGAAAGCAAGCCCTGGAA
ACCGTGCAAAGGTTGTTGCCGGTCCTTTGTCAAGACCACGGCCTTACACCGGAGCAAGTCGTGGCCATTG
CATCCCACGACGGTGGCAAACAGGCTCTTGAGACGGTTCAGAGACTTCTCCCAGTTCTCTGTCAAGCCCA
CGGGCTGACTCCCGATCAAGTTGTAGCGATTGCGTCGAACATTGGAGGGAAACAAGCATTGGAGACTGTC
CCACGGCTCTTTCCCGTGTTGTGTCAAGCCCACGGTTTGACGCCTGCACAAGTGGTCGCC
