>Addgene plasmid #51446 | TALEN-CCR5L18-NtermN2 | depositor partial sequence | sequence record 78462 | TALEN-fwd2
GGAAACCGTGCAAAGGTTGTTGCCGGTCCTTTGTCAAGACCACGGCCTTACACCGGAGCAAGTCGTGGCC
ATTGCATCCCACGACGGTGGCAAACAGGCTCTTGAGACGGTTCAGAGACTTCTCCCAGTTCTCTGTCAAG
CCCACGGGCTGACTCCCGATCAAGTTGTAGCGATTGCGTCGAACATTGGAGGGAAACAAGCATTGGAGAC
TGTCCAACGGCTCCTTCCCGTGTTGTGTCAAGCCCACGGTTTGACGCCTGCACAAGTGGTCGCCATCGCC
TCGAATGGCGGCGGTAAGCAGGCGCTGGAAACAGTACAGCGCCTGCTGCCTGTACTGTGCCAGGATCATG
GACTGACCCCAGACCAGGTAGTCGCAATCGCGTCAAACGGAGGGGGAAAGCAAGCCCTGGAAACCGTGCA
AAGGTTGTTGCCGGTCCTTTGTCAAGACCACGGCCTTACACCGGAGCAAGTCGTGGCCATTGCAAGCAAC
ATCGGTGGCAAACAGGCTCTTGAGACGGTTCAGAGACTTCTCCCAGTTCTCTGTCAAGCCCACGGGCTGA
CTCCCGATCAAGTTGTAGCGATTGCGTCGCATGACGGAGGGAAACAAGCATTGGAGACTGTCCAACGGCT
CCTTCCCGTGTTGTGTCAAGCCCACGGTTTGACGCCTGCACAAGTGGTCGCCATCGCCTCCAATATTGGC
GGTAAGCAGGCGCTGGAAACAGTACAGCGCCTGCTGCCTGTACTGTGCCAGGATCATGGACTGACCCCAG
ACCAGGTAGTCGCAATCGCGTCACATGACGGGGGGAAAGCAAGCCCTGGAAACCGTGCAA
