>Addgene plasmid #51446 | TALEN-CCR5L18-NtermN2 | depositor partial sequence | sequence record 78463 | TALEN-rev2
GGGTGTCAGTCCATGATCCTGGCACAGTACAGGCAGCAGGCGCTGTACTGTTTCCAGCGCCTGCTTACCG
CCATCATGGCTGGCGATGGCGACCACTTGTGCAGGCGTCAAACCGTGGGCTTGACACAACACGGGAAGGA
GCCGTTGGACAGTCTCCAATGCTTGTTTCCCTCCATTGTTATTCGCAATCGCTACAACTTGATCGGGAGT
CAGCCCGTGGGCTTGACAGAGAACTGGGAGAAGTCTCTGAACCGTCTCAAGAGCCTGTTTGCCACCGATG
TTGCTTGCAATGGCCACGACTTGCTCCGGTGTAAGGCCGTGGTCTTGACAAAGGACCGGCAACAACCTTT
GCACGGTTTCCAGGGCTTGCTTTCCCCCGTCATGTGACGCGATTGCGACTACCTGGTCTGGGGTCAGTCC
ATGATCCTGGCACAGTACAGGCAGCAGGCGCTGTACTGTTTCCAGCGCCTGCTTACCGCCGTTGTTGTTG
GCGATGGCGACCACTTGTGCAGGCGTCAAACCGTGGGCTTGACACAACACGGGAAGGAGCCGTTGGACAG
TCTCCAATGCTTGTTTCCCTCCACCGTTGGACGCAATCGCTACAACTTGATCGGGAGTCAGCCCGTGGGC
TTGACAGAGAACTGGGAGAAGTCTCTGAACCGTCTCAAGAGCCTGTTTGCCACCGTCGTGGGATGCAATG
GCCACGACTTGCTCCGGTGTAAGGCCGTGGTCTTGACAAAGGACCGGCAACAACCTTTGCACGGTTTCCA
GGGCTTGCTTTCCCCCGTCATGTGACGCGATTGCGACTACCTGGTCTGGGGTCAGTCCAT
