>Addgene plasmid #51446 | TALEN-CCR5L18-NtermN2 | depositor partial sequence | sequence record 78464 | TALEN-rev1
AAATCGAGACGAGGAGAGGGTTAGGGATAGGCTTACCTTCGAAGGGCCCTTAAAAGTTTATCTCGCCGTT
ATTAAATTTCCGTCTCACTTCCTCTAAGGTTAATGTGCCGGCTTTAATCATTTCTCCACCAATTAAAAGC
TCTTCTACACTAAGAACAGCTCCATTACAATTAGTGATATGATTTAATCGTGTAAGCTGAGCTTTGTAGT
TTCCTTTAAAGTGACCACTCACAAATAAAAACTTAAATTCCGTTACAGAAGATGGATAGACTTTCCACCA
TTCATTAGGGTTGAGATGTTTGTTTCGTGTTTGATTTTCTTCGACATATCGCTCCATTTCATCTGCTTGG
CCAATTGGCAGATTATAACCTCCGCTATAAGCTTTAGTATCCACGATCACACCGTAATCAATAGGAGATC
CGACAGTATAAATTGCTCCGTCCGGTTTCCTTGATCCACCCAAATGTTTACCTCTATATCCATAAACTTT
CATAAAAAATTCCATTACCTTCATTTCAAGAATTCTATCCTGAGTGGAATTTCTGGCAATTTCAATTAAT
TCAATATATTCATGAGGCACATATTTCAATTTATGACGAAGTTCAGATTTCTTCTCCTCCAGTTCACTTT
TGACTAGTTGGGATCCCGCGACTCGATGGGAAGTTCTCTCGGGAATCCGCCGGTTGGTTCTTTTGATCAA
TGCGGGAGCATGANGCAGAACCTTTTTGACTGCATCGAGCGCGGGTCGTCCACCAAGACATGGCAACGCC
CACAGATGGTCATTCGTTAACGCAGCCAACGCGGGATCGGGCCTGGACAATTGGGCTACG
