>Addgene plasmid #51446 | TALEN-CCR5L18-NtermN2 | addgene partial sequence | sequence record 81200 | CMV-F 5'-CGCAAATGGGCGGTAGGCGTG-3'
AGAGCTCTCTGGCTAACTAGAGAACCCACTGCTTACTGGCTTATCGAAATTAATACGACTCACTATAGGG
AGACCCAAGCTGGCTAGCACCATGGACTACAAAGACCATGACGGTGATTATAAAGATCATGACATCGATT
ACAAGGATGACGATGACAAGATGGCCCCCAAGAAGAAGAGGAAGGTGGGCATTCACCGCGGGGTACCTAT
GGTGGACTTGAGGACACTCGGTTATTCGCAACAGCAACAGGAGAAAATCAAGCCTAAGGTCAGGAGCACC
GTCGCGCAACACCACGAGGCGCTTGTGGGGCATGGCTTCACTCATGCGCATATTGTCGCGCTTTCACAGC
ACCCTGCGGCGCTTGGGACGGTGGCTGTCAAATACCAAGATATGATTGCGGCCCTGCCCGAAGCCACGCA
CGAGGCAATTGTAGGGGTCGGTAAACAGTGGTCGGGAGCGCGAGCACTTGAGGCGCTGCTGACTGTGGCG
GGTGAGCTTAGGGGGCCTCCGCTCCAGCTCGACACCGGGCAGCTGCTGCAGATCGCGCAGAGAGGGGGAG
TAACAGCGGTAGAGGCAGTGCACGCCTGGCGCAATGCGCTCACCGGGGCCCCCTTGAACCTGACCCCAGA
CCAGGTAGTCGCAATCGCGTCAAACGGAGGGGGAAAGCAAGCCCTGGAAACCGTGCAAAGGTTGTTGCCG
GTCCTTTGTCAAGACCACGGCCTTACACCGGAGCAAGTCGTGGCCATTGCATCCCACGACGGTGGCAAAC
AGGCTCTTGAGACGGTTCAGAGACTTCTCCCAGTTCTCTGTCAAGCCCACGGGCTGACTCCCGATCAAGT
TGTAGCGATTGCGTCGAACATT
