>Addgene plasmid #51446 | TALEN-CCR5L18-NtermN2 | addgene partial sequence | sequence record 81201 | JDS-TALEN-F 5'-TAGGGGTCGGTAAACAGTGG-3'
TGGCGGGTGAGCTTAGGGGGCCTCCGCTCCAGCTCGACACCGGGCAGCTGCTGCAGATCGCGCAGAGAGG
GGGAGTAACAGCGGTAGAGGCAGTGCACGCCTGGCGCAATGCGCTCACCGGGGCCCCCTTGAACCTGACC
CCAGACCAGGTAGTCGCAATCGCGTCAAACGGAGGGGGAAAGCAAGCCCTGGAAACCGTGCAAAGGTTGT
TGCCGGTCCTTTGTCAAGACCACGGCCTTACACCGGAGCAAGTCGTGGCCATTGCATCCCACGACGGTGG
CAAACAGGCTCTTGAGACGGTTCAGAGACTTCTCCCAGTTCTCTGTCAAGCCCACGGGCTGACTCCCGAT
CAAGTTGTAGCGATTGCGTCGAACATTGGAGGGAAACAAGCATTGGAGACTGTCCAACGGCTCCTTCCCG
TGTTGTGTCAAGCCCACGGTTTGACGCCTGCACAAGTGGTCGCCATCGCCTCGAATGGCGGCGGTAAGCA
GGCGCTGGAAACAGTACAGCGCCTGCTGCCTGTACTGTGCCAGGATCATGGACTGACCCCAGACCAGGTA
GTCGCAATCGCGTCAAACGGAGGGGGAAAGCAAGCCCTGGAAACCGTGCAAAGGTTGTTGCCGGTCCTTT
GTCAAGACCACGGCCTTACACCGGAGCAAGTCGTGGCCATTGCAAGCAACATCGGTGGCAAACAGGCTCT
TGAGACGGTTCAGAGACTTCTCCCAGTTCTCTGTCAAGCCCACGGGCTGACTCCCGATCAAGTTGTAGCG
ATTGCGTCGCATGACGGAGGGAAACAAGCATTGG
