>Addgene plasmid #51446 | TALEN-CCR5L18-NtermN2 | addgene partial sequence | sequence record 81203 | BGH-rev 5'-TAGAAGGCACAGTCGAGG-3'
CGGTACGCGTAGAATCGAGACCGAGGAGAGGGTTAGGGATAGGCTTACCTTCGAAGGGCCCTTAAAAGTT
TATCTCGCCGTTATTAAATTTCCGTCTCACTTCCTCTAAGGTTAATGTGCCGGCTTTAATCATTTCTCCA
CCAATTAAAAGCTCTTCTACACTAAGAACAGCTCCATTACAATTAGTGATATGATTTAATCGTGTAAGCT
GAGCTTTGTAGTTTCCTTTAAAGTGACCACTCACAAATAAAAACTTAAATTCCGTTACAGAAGATGGATA
GACTTTCCACCATTCATTAGGGTTGAGATGTTTGTTTCGTGTTTGATTTTCTTCGACATATCGCTCCATT
TCATCTGCTTGGCCAATTGGCAGATTATAACCTCCGCTATAAGCTTTAGTATCCACGATCACACCGTAAT
CAATAGGAGATCCGACAGTATAAATTGCTCCGTCCGGTTTCCTTGATCCACCCAAATGTTTACCTCTATA
TCCATAAACTTTCATAAAAAATTCCATTACCTTCATTTCAAGAATTCTATCCTGAGTGGAATTTCTGGCA
ATTTCAATTAATTCAATATATTCATGAGGCACATATTTCAATTTATGACGAAGTTCAGATTTCTTCTCCT
CCAGTTCACTTTTGACTAGTTGGGATCCCGCGACTCGATGGGAAGTTCTCTCGGGAATCCGCCGGTTGGT
TCTTTTGATCAATGCGGGAGCATGAGGCAGACCCTTTTTGACTGCATCGAGCGCGGGTCGTCCACCAAGA
CATGCCAACGCCACCAGATGGTCATTCGTTAACGCAGCCAACGCGGGATCGGGCCTGGACAATTGGGCTA
CGATGG
